>Addgene plasmid #39283 | pFA6a-kanMX6-P3nmt1-3HA | depositor full sequence | sequence record 49634 | pFA6a-kanMX6-P3nmt1-3HA sequence 5441 bps
TCTATAGTGTCACCTAAATCGTATGTGTATGATACATAAGGTTATGTATTAATTGTAGCCGCGTTCTAAC
GACAATATGTCCATATGGTGCACTCTCAGTACAATCTGCTCTGATGCCGCATAGTTAAGCCAGCCCCGAC
ACCCGCCAACACCCGCTGACGCGCCCTGACGGGCTTGTCTGCTCCCGGCATCCGCTTACAGACAAGCTGT
GACCGTCTCCGGGAGCTGCATGTGTCAGAGGTTTTCACCGTCATCACCGAAACGCGCGAGACGAAAGGGC
CTCGTGATACGCCTATTTTTATAGGTTAATGTCATGATAATAATGGTTTCTTAGACGTCAGGTGGCACTT
TTCGGGGAAATGTGCGCGGAACCCCTATTTGTTTATTTTTCTAAATACATTCAAATATGTATCCGCTCAT
GAGACAATAACCCTGATAAATGCTTCAATAATATTGAAAAAGGAAGAGTATGAGTATTCAACATTTCCGT
GTCGCCCTTATTCCCTTTTTTGCGGCATTTTGCCTTCCTGTTTTTGCTCACCCAGAAACGCTGGTGAAAG
TAAAAGATGCTGAAGATCAGTTGGGTGCACGAGTGGGTTACATCGAACTGGATCTCAACAGCGGTAAGAT
CCTTGAGAGTTTTCGCCCCGAAGAACGTTTTCCAATGATGAGCACTTTTAAAGTTCTGCTATGTGGCGCG
GTATTATCCCGTATTGACGCCGGGCAAGAGCAACTCGGTCGCCGCATACACTATTCTCAGAATGACTTGG
TTGAGTACTCACCAGTCACAGAAAAGCATCTTACGGATGGCATGACAGTAAGAGAATTATGCAGTGCTGC
CATAACCATGAGTGATAACACTGCGGCCAACTTACTTCTGACAACGATCGGAGGACCGAAGGAGCTAACC
GCTTTTTTGCACAACATGGGGGATCATGTAACTCGCCTTGATCGTTGGGAACCGGAGCTGAATGAAGCCA
TACCAAACGACGAGCGTGACACCACGATGCCTGTAGCAATGGCAACAACGTTGCGCAAACTATTAACTGG
CGAACTACTTACTCTAGCTTCCCGGCAACAATTAATAGACTGGATGGAGGCGGATAAAGTTGCAGGACCA
CTTCTGCGCTCGGCCCTTCCGGCTGGCTGGTTTATTGCTGATAAATCTGGAGCCGGTGAGCGTGGGTCTC
GCGGTATCATTGCAGCACTGGGGCCAGATGGTAAGCCCTCCCGTATCGTAGTTATCTACACGACGGGGAG
TCAGGCAACTATGGATGAACGAAATAGACAGATCGCTGAGATAGGTGCCTCACTGATTAAGCATTGGTAA
CTGTCAGACCAAGTTTACTCATATATACTTTAGATTGATTTAAAACTTCATTTTTAATTTAAAAGGATCT
AGGTGAAGATCCTTTTTGATAATCTCATGACCAAAATCCCTTAACGTGAGTTTTCGTTCCACTGAGCGTC
AGACCCCGTAGAAAAGATCAAAGGATCTTCTTGAGATCCTTTTTTTCTGCGCGTAATCTGCTGCTTGCAA
ACAAAAAAACCACCGCTACCAGCGGTGGTTTGTTTGCCGGATCAAGAGCTACCAACTCTTTTTCCGAAGG
TAACTGGCTTCAGCAGAGCGCAGATACCAAATACTGTCCTTCTAGTGTAGCCGTAGTTAGGCCACCACTT
CAAGAACTCTGTAGCACCGCCTACATACCTCGCTCTGCTAATCCTGTTACCAGTGGCTGCTGCCAGTGGC
GATAAGTCGTGTCTTACCGGGTTGGACTCAAGACGATAGTTACCGGATAAGGCGCAGCGGTCGGGCTGAA
CGGGGGGTTCGTGCACACAGCCCAGCTTGGAGCGAACGACCTACACCGAACTGAGATACCTACAGCGTGA
GCATTGAGAAAGCGCCACGCTTCCCGAAGGGAGAAAGGCGGACAGGTATCCGGTAAGCGGCAGGGTCGGA
ACAGGAGAGCGCACGAGGGAGCTTCCAGGGGGAAACGCCTGGTATCTTTATAGTCCTGTCGGGTTTCGCC
ACCTCTGACTTGAGCGTCGATTTTTGTGATGCTCGTCAGGGGGGCGGAGCCTATGGAAAAACGCCAGCAA
CGCGGCCTTTTTACGGTTCCTGGCCTTTTGCTGGCCTTTTGCTCACATGTTCTTTCCTGCGTTATCCCCT
GATTCTGTGGATAACCGTATTACCGCCTTTGAGTGAGCTGATACCGCTCGCCGCAGCCGAACGACCGAGC
GCAGCGAGTCAGTGAGCGAGGAAGCGGAAGAGCGCCCAATACGCAAACCGCCTCTCCCCGCGCGTTGGCC
GATTCATTAATGCAGGTTAACCTGGCTTATCGAAATTAATACGACTCACTATAGGGAGACCGGCAGATCC
GCGGCCGCATAGGCCACTAGTGGATCTGATATCATCGATGAATTCGAGCTCGTTTAAACTGGATGGCGGC
GTTAGTATCGAATCGACAGCAGTATAGCGACCAGCATTCACATACGATTGACGCATGATATTACTTTCTG
CGCACTTAACTTCGCATCTGGGCAGATGATGTCGAGGCGAAAAAAAATATAAATCACGCTAACATTTGAT
TAAAATAGAACAACTACAATATAAAAAAACTATACAAATGACAAGTTCTTGAAAACAAGAATCTTTTTAT
TGTCAGTACTGATTAGAAAAACTCATCGAGCATCAAATGAAACTGCAATTTATTCATATCAGGATTATCA
ATACCATATTTTTGAAAAAGCCGTTTCTGTAATGAAGGAGAAAACTCACCGAGGCAGTTCCATAGGATGG
CAAGATCCTGGTATCGGTCTGCGATTCCGACTCGTCCAACATCAATACAACCTATTAATTTCCCCTCGTC
AAAAATAAGGTTATCAAGTGAGAAATCACCATGAGTGACGACTGAATCCGGTGAGAATGGCAAAAGCTTA
TGCATTTCTTTCCAGACTTGTTCAACAGGCCAGCCATTACGCTCGTCATCAAAATCACTCGCATCAACCA
AACCGTTATTCATTCGTGATTGCGCCTGAGCGAGACGAAATACGCGATCGCTGTTAAAAGGACAATTACA
AACAGGAATCGAATGCAACCGGCGCAGGAACACTGCCAGCGCATCAACAATATTTTCACCTGAATCAGGA
TATTCTTCTAATACCTGGAATGCTGTTTTGCCGGGGATCGCAGTGGTGAGTAACCATGCATCATCAGGAG
TACGGATAAAATGCTTGATGGTCGGAAGAGGCATAAATTCCGTCAGCCAGTTTAGTCTGACCATCTCATC
TGTAACATCATTGGCAACGCTACCTTTGCCATGTTTCAGAAACAACTCTGGCGCATCGGGCTTCCCATAC
AATCGATAGATTGTCGCACCTGATTGCCCGACATTATCGCGAGCCCATTTATACCCATATAAATCAGCAT
CCATGTTGGAATTTAATCGCGGCCTCGAAACGTGAGTCTTTTCCTTACCCATGGTTGTTTATGTTCGGAT
GTGATGTGAGAACTGTATCCTAGCAAGATTTTAAAAGGAAGTATATGAAAGAAGAACCTCAGTGGCAAAT
CCTAACCTTTTATATTTCTCTACAGGGGCGCGGCGTGGGGACAATTCAACGCGTCTGTGAGGGGAGCGTT
TCCCTGCTCGCAGGTCTGCAGCGAGGAGCCGTAATTTTTGCTTCGCGCCGTGCGGCCATCAAAATGTATG
GATGCAAATGATTATACATGGGGATGTATGGGCTAAATGTACGGGCGACAGTCACATCATGCCCCTGAGC
TGCGCACGTCAAGACTGTCAAGGAGGGTATTCTGGGCCTCCATGTCGCTGGCCGGGTGACCCGGCGGGGA
CGAGGCAAGCTAAACAGATCTCGCCATAAAAGACAGAATAAGTCATCAGCGGTTGTTTCATTTCCTATAT
TTTTTTTTTATTTTTTTATTTTTTAATAAGGGAAAATTTAACGTCTAAGGATACAGAAGATTGTTAGCAC
ATTAAAGTAATAAAGGCTTAAGTAGTAAGTGCCTTAGCATGTTATTGTATTTCAAAGGACATAATCTAAA
ATAATAACAATATCATTTCTCACAAGTTATTCAATTTTCTTTTTTTTTTCTAATAATATCAAGAATGTAT
TATTTGTTTGACATAAGTCAACTAATTTATTTAATATGCTGGATTAATCTTGCAGACATGTAAATTAACA
AGTTTTAGTCAAATAACGTTGAAGTTTCAATGAACTCAAATAATTTCTCTTTTTTTTTATATAACCATAT
ATGTCTAATCTGATTTATATTTTCCGCAGGATCAACTGAAGTTATGACATTTGGATTGGATCACTTATAA
CCTTGGTCGCCAAATAATACAAAAATCAGCGTTATAAAACAAAGAAGGTTTTTGTTAAGAAATTAATCCT
CTTTCTTGATAAGAAAGTTGAACCGAAATTGCAGATACTGATATATGAAAATAATACCCACAATTTTGGG
AATAGCGCAAGCCTCAATTTAAACAATAGGTGAGGACACATGATAATGACCTCAATGATTGTTAGAAGAA
AAGAGCCTCATTACAAAATCGAAAAATGAATGGTTGGGTACAAGTTTCCAAAACATGGTAAAGTGGACTT
TGCGTATGAGACGTAAATAGAAAAAAACACTTGTTATATGTTTTCTAGAATTATTGTTGTCTCTTTATGG
TTGGATGATGCAAAATAGTAATTTCGGTTAGTTGCTGTAAAACACCACGAGACAAATAGATATGGATATT
TATTAAATCAGGAAAAACGTAACTCTCGGCTACTGGATGGTTCAGTCACCCAACGATTACTGGGGAGAGA
AAACAGGGCAAAAGCAAAGCTTAAAGGAATCCGATTGTCATTCGGCAATGTGCAGCGAAACTAAAAACCG
GATAATGGACCTGTTAATCGAAACATTGAAGATATATAAAGGAAGAGGAATCCTGGCATATCATCAATTG
AATAAGTTGAATTAATTATTTCAATCTCATTCTCACTTTCTGACTTATAGTCGCTTTGTTAAATCATGTC
TTTAATTAACATCTTTTACCCATACGATGTTCCTGACTATGCGGGCTATCCGTATGACGTCCCGGACTAT
GCAGGATCCTATCCATATGACGTTCCAGATTACGCTGCTCAGTGCTGAGGCGCGCCACTTCTAAATAAGC
GAATTTCTTATGATTTATGATTTTTATTATTAAATAAGTTATAAAAAAAATAAGTGTATACAAATTTTAA
AGTGACTCTTAGGTTTTAAAACGAAAATTCTTATTCTTGAGTAACTCTTTCCTGTAGGTCAGGTTGCTTT
CTCAGGTATAGTATGAGGTCGCTCTTATTGACCACACCTCTACCGGCAGATCCGCTAGGGATAACAGGGT
AATATAGATCCGTCGACCTGCAGCGTACGAAGCTTCAGCTGGCGGCCGCGT
Features (pLannotate 1.2.2; 12 found; start..end, strand, type, name):
      1..19      -  promoter       SP6 promoter: promoter for bacteriophage SP6 RNA polymerase
     82..133     -  misc_feature   bom (fragment): basis of mobility region from pBR322
    235..270     -  CDS            rop (fragment): Rop protein, which maintains plasmids at low copy number; rop
    365..469     +  promoter       AmpR promoter: bla
    470..1330    +  CDS            AmpR: β-lactamase; bla; confers resistance to ampicillin, carbenicillin, and related antibiotics
   1501..2089    +  rep_origin     ori: high-copy-number ColE1/pMB1/pBR322/pUC origin of replication
   2272..2325    +  CDS            lacI (fragment): lac repressor; lacI; The lac repressor binds to the lac operator to inhibit transcription in E. coli. This inhibition can be relieved by adding lactose or isopropyl-β-D-thiogalactopyranoside (IPTG).
   2347..2365    +  promoter       T7 promoter: promoter for bacteriophage T7 RNA polymerase
   2470..3826    -  gene           kanMX: yeast selectable marker conferring kanamycin resistance (Wach et al., 1994)
   3871..5036    +  promoter       nmt1 promoter: wild-type nmt1 promoter from Schizosaccharomyces pombe, conferring strong thiamine-repressible expression
   5057..5146    +  CDS            3xHA: three tandem HA epitope tags
   5179..5366    +  terminator     ADH1 terminator: S. cerevisiae ADH1; transcription terminator for the S. cerevisiae alcohol dehydrogenase 1 (ADH1) gene
