[The description below was written by a language model from this plasmid's Addgene catalogue record and pLannotate feature annotations shown in this document.]
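Description:
pFA6a-kanMX6-P3nmt1-3HA is a PCR-template plasmid for genomic targeting in the fission yeast Schizosaccharomyces pombe, built on the pFA6a backbone. It is a bacterial shuttle for the module rather than a yeast-replicating vector: the annotated 5.4 kb sequence carries a high-copy ColE1/pUC-type origin and an AmpR (β-lactamase) cassette for propagation and ampicillin selection in E. coli, but no yeast origin or centromere. SP6 and T7 promoters flank the insert and serve as sequencing primer sites. Short annotated fragments of bom, rop and lacI are backbone remnants with no evident function here.

The payload is a roughly 2.9 kb module cloned between BglII and PacI sites. It begins with the kanMX marker in reverse orientation, in which the kanamycin resistance gene is driven by the Ashbya gossypii translation elongation factor 1α promoter and terminator, giving dominant G418/geneticin resistance in yeast. This is followed, on the opposite strand, by the wild-type S. pombe nmt1 promoter (positions -1163 to +6 of the locus), which the annotation describes as strong and thiamine-repressible. Next come three tandem HA epitope tags, and a S. cerevisiae ADH1 terminator lies downstream.

In line with the associated publication on heterologous modules for PCR-based gene targeting, the arrangement suits amplification of the kanMX6–nmt1 promoter–3HA segment with primers bearing homology to a chosen locus. Integration immediately upstream of a gene's coding region would then place that gene under regulatable nmt1 control with an N-terminal 3xHA tag for detection or immunoprecipitation, with integrants selected on G418.
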