Addgene plasmid #39283: pFA6a-kanMX6-P3nmt1-3HA
Depositing lab: Jurg Bahler & John Pringle. Depositing organization: University of North Carolina at Chapel Hill. Publication: Heterologous modules for efficient and versatile PCR-based gene targeting in Schizosaccharomyces pombe. Bahler J, Wu JQ, Longtine MS, Shah NG, McKenzie A 3rd, Steever AB, Wach A, Philippsen P, Pringle JR. Yeast. 1998 Jul;14(10):943-51. 10.1002/(SICI)1097-0061(199807)14:10<943::AID-YEA292>3.0.CO;2-Y PubMed 9717240.
Backbone
  Vector backbone: pFA6a
  Backbone size w/o insert (bp): 2300
  Vector type: Yeast genomic targeting
Growth in bacteria
  Bacterial resistance: Ampicillin, 100 μg/mL
  Growth temperature: 37°C
  Growth strain: DH5alpha
  Copy number: Unknown
Gene/Insert
  Gene/Insert name: nmt1 promoter
  Species: S. pombe (fission yeast)
  Insert size (bp): 2900
  Mutation: -1163 to +6 of nmt1 locus
  Entrez Gene: nmt1 (a.k.a. SPCC1223.02)
  Tag / fusion protein: A. gossypii translation elongation factor 1a gene terminator (N terminal on insert); TADH1 (C terminal on insert); KanR reverse orientation (N terminal on insert); A. gossypii translation elongation factor 1a gene promoter (N terminal on insert); 3xHA (C terminal on insert)
  Cloning method: Restriction Enzyme; 5′ cloning site BglII (not destroyed); 3′ cloning site PacI (not destroyed)
  Sequencing primers: 5′ Sp6_primer; 3′ T7_promoter
Terms and licenses: Academic/Nonprofit Terms; Industry Terms: Not Available to Industry
Depositor comments: KanMX expression confers dominant selection of G481/geneticin to yeast
How to cite: pFA6a-kanMX6-P3nmt1-3HA was a gift from Jurg Bahler & John Pringle (Addgene plasmid # 39283 ; http://n2t.net/addgene:39283 ; RRID:Addgene_39283)
