>Addgene plasmid #39283 | pFA6a-kanMX6-P3nmt1-3HA | addgene partial sequence | sequence record 51031 | SP6 5'-ATTTAGGTGACACTATAG-3'
GGTCGACGGATCTATATTACCCTGTTATCCCTAGCGGATCTGCCGGTAGAGGTGTGGTCAATAAGAGCGA
CCTCATACTATACCTGAGAAAGCAACCTGACCTACAGGAAAGAGTTACTCAAGAATAAGAATTTTCGTTT
TAAAACCTAAGAGTCACTTTAAAATTTGTATACACTTATTTTTTTTATAACTTATTTAATAATAAAAATC
ATAAATCATAAGAAATTCGCTTATTTAGAAGTGGCGCGCCTCAGCACTGAGCAGCGTAATCTGGAACGTC
ATATGGATAGGATCCTGCATAGTCCGGGACGTCATAGGGATAGCCCGCATAGTCAGGAACATCGTATGGG
TAAAAGATGTTAATTAAAGACATGATTTAACAAAGCGACTATAAGTCAGAAAGTGAGAATGAGATTGAAA
TAATTAATTCAACTTATTCAATTGATGATATGCCAGGATTCCTCTTCCTTTATATATCTTCAATGTTTCG
ATTAACAGGTCCATTATCCGGTTTTTAGTTTCGCTGCACATTGCCGAATGACAATCGGATTCCTTTAAGC
TTTGCTTTTGCCCTGTTTTCTCTCCCCAGTAATCGTTGGGTGACTGAACCATCCAGTAGCCGAGAGTTAC
GTTTTTCCTGATTTAATAAATATCCATATCTATTTGTCTCGTGGTGTTTTACAGCAACTAACCGAAATTA
CTATTTTGCATCATCCAACCATAAAGAGACAACAATAATTCTAGAAAACATATAACAAGTGTTTTTTTCT
ATTTACGTCTCATACGCAAAGTCCACTTTACCATGTTTTGGAAACTTGTACCCAA
