>Addgene plasmid #39283 | pFA6a-kanMX6-P3nmt1-3HA | addgene partial sequence | sequence record 51587 | Kan-R 5'-ATCGCGAGCCCATTTATACC-3'
TTAATCGCGGCCTCGAAACGTGAGTCTTTTCCTTACCCATGGTTGTTTATGTTCGGATGTGATGTGAGAA
CTGTATCCTAGCAAGATTTTAAAAGGAAGTATATGAAAGAAGAACCTCAGTGGCAAATCCTAACCTTTTA
TATTTCTCTACAGGGGCGCGGCGTGGGGACAATTCAACGCGTCTGTGAGGGGAGCGTTTCCCTGCTCGCA
GGTCTGCAGCGAGGAGCCGTAATTTTTGCTTCGCGCCGTGCGGCCATCAAAATGTATGGATGCAAATGAT
TATACATGGGGATGTATGGGCTAAATGTACGGGCGACAGTCACATCATGCCCCTGAGCTGCGCACGTCAA
GACTGTCAAGGAGGGTATTCTGGGCCTCCATGTCGCTGGCCGGGTGACCCGGCGGGGACGAGGCAAGCTA
AACAGATCTCGCCATAAAAGACAGAATAAGTCATCAGCGGTTGTTTCATTTCCTATATTTTTTTTTTATT
TTTTTATTTTTTAATAAGGGAAAATTTAACGTCTAAGGATACAGAAGATTGTTAGCACATTAAAGTAATA
AAGGCTTAAGTAGTAAGTGCCTTAGCATGTTATTGTATTTCAAAGGACATAATCTAAAATAATAACAATA
TCATTTCTCACAAGTTATTCAATTTTCTTTTTTTTTCTAATAATATCAAGAATGTATTATTTGTTTGACA
TAAGTCAACTAATTTATTTAATATGCTGGATTAATCTTGCAGACATGTAAATTAACAAGTTTTAGTCAAA
TAACGTTGAAGTTTCAATGAACTCAAATAATTTCTCTTTTTTTTTATATAACCATATGTCTAATCTGATT
TATATTTTCCGCAGGATCAACTGAAGTTATGACATTTGGATTGGATCACTTATAACCTTGGTCGCCAAAT
AATACAAAAATCAGCGTTATAAAACAAA
