>Addgene plasmid #39283 | pFA6a-kanMX6-P3nmt1-3HA | addgene partial sequence | sequence record 52397 | Nmt1-F 5'-GCAATGTGCAGCGAAACTAA-3'
GATATATAAAGGAAGAGGAATCCTGGCATATCATCAATTGAATAAGTTGAATTAATTATTTCAATCTCAT
TCTCACTTTCTGACTTATAGTCGCTTTGTTAAATCATGTCTTTAATTAACATCTTTTACCCATACGATGT
TCCTGACTATGCGGGCTATCCCTATGACGTCCCGGACTATGCAGGATCCTATCCATATGACGTTCCAGAT
TACGCTGCTCAGTGCTGAGGCGCGCCACTTCTAAATAAGCGAATTTCTTATGATTTATGATTTTTATTAT
TAAATAAGTTATAAAAAAAATAAGTGTATACAAATTTTAAAGTGACTCTTAGGTTTTAAAACGAAAATTC
TTATTCTTGAGTAACTCTTTCCTGTAGGTCAGGTTGCTTTCTCAGGTATAGTATGAGGTCGCTCTTATTG
ACCACACCTCTACCGGCAGATCCGCTAGGGATAACAGGGTAATATAGATCCGTCGACCTGCAGCGTACGA
AGCTTCAGCTGGCGGCCGCGTTCTATAGTGTCACCTAAATCGTATGTGTATGATACATAAGGTTATGTAT
TAATTGTAGCCGCGTTCTAACGACAATATGTCCATATGGTGCACTCTCAGTACAATCTGCTCTGATGCCG
CATAGTTAAGCCAGCCCCGACACCCGCCAACACCCGCTGACGCGCCCTGACGGGCTTGTCTGCTCCCGGC
ATCCGCTTACAGACAAGCTGTGACCGTCTCCGGGAGCTGCATGTGTCAGAGGTTTTCACCGTCATCACCG
AAACGCGCGAGACGAAAGGGCCTCGTGATACGCCTATTTTTATAGGTTAATGTCATGATAATAATGGTTT
CTTAGACGTCAGGTGGCACTTTTCGGGGAAATGTGCGCGGAACC
